Addgene plasmid #61220: pLenti-PGK-Blast-FLAG-hDIXDC1 WT
Purpose: Lentivirus expressing long isoform of human DIXDC1
Depositing lab: Reuben Shaw. Depositing organization: Salk Institute for Biological Studies. Publication: An AMPK-independent signaling pathway downstream of the LKB1 tumor suppressor controls Snail1 and metastatic potential. Goodwin JM, Svensson RU, Lou HJ, Winslow MM, Turk BE, Shaw RJ. Mol Cell. 2014 Aug 7;55(3):436-50. doi: 10.1016/j.molcel.2014.06.021. Epub 2014 Jul 17. PubMed 25042806.
Backbone
  Vector backbone: pLenti-PGK-BLAST
  Backbone size w/o insert (bp): 9313
  Total vector size (bp): 9000
  Vector type: Lentiviral
  Selectable markers: Blasticidin
Growth in bacteria
  Bacterial resistance: Ampicillin, 100 μg/mL
  Growth temperature: 30°C
  Growth strain: Stbl3
  Copy number: High Copy
Gene/Insert
  Gene/Insert name: human DIXDC1 (alt name: Ccd1)
  Species: H. sapiens (human)
  Insert size (bp): 1900
  GenBank ID: NM_001037954.3
  Entrez Gene: DIXDC1 (a.k.a. CCD1)
  Promoter: PGK
  Tag / fusion protein: FLAG (N terminal on insert)
  Cloning method: Gateway Cloning
  Sequencing primers: 5′ PGK-FOR
Terms and licenses: Academic/Nonprofit Terms; Industry Terms: Not Available to Industry
How to cite: pLenti-PGK-Blast-FLAG-hDIXDC1 WT was a gift from Reuben Shaw (Addgene plasmid # 61220 ; http://n2t.net/addgene:61220 ; RRID:Addgene_61220)
