[The description below was written by a language model from this plasmid's Addgene catalogue record.]
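Description:
pLenti-PGK-Blast-FLAG-hDIXDC1 WT is a lentiviral expression plasmid built on the pLenti-PGK-BLAST backbone and designed to deliver the wild-type long isoform of human DIXDC1 (also known as Ccd1) into mammalian cells. It is maintained in bacteria as a high-copy plasmid under ampicillin selection, and the record specifies a recombination-deficient host strain, a common choice for lentiviral vectors because their repeated long terminal repeat sequences can otherwise recombine. In transduced mammalian cells, a blasticidin resistance marker allows selection of stable populations that have integrated the provirus.

The payload is a roughly 1.9 kb human DIXDC1 coding sequence carrying an N-terminal FLAG epitope, which allows detection or immunoprecipitation of the exogenous protein with anti-FLAG antibodies. Expression is driven by the PGK promoter, a constitutive cellular promoter that generally gives moderate expression across many mammalian cell types. The insert was introduced by Gateway recombination, so attB-type recombination scars would be expected to flank the open reading frame. No feature table is provided, so details such as the LTR configuration, the packaging signal, accessory elements and the promoter driving the blasticidin marker are not stated. The listed sizes are also inconsistent, with the total vector size given as smaller than the empty backbone; this may partly reflect loss of the Gateway cassette during cloning, but the figures should be treated as approximate.

The construct is intended for producing lentivirus to stably express FLAG-tagged DIXDC1. The associated publication concerns signalling downstream of the LKB1 tumour suppressor that controls Snail1 and metastatic potential, and the "WT" designation suggests it serves as the wild-type reference alongside mutant versions.
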