>Addgene plasmid #61220 | pLenti-PGK-Blast-FLAG-hDIXDC1 WT | addgene partial sequence | sequence record 103107 | WPRE-R 5'-CATAGCGTAAAAGGAGCAACA-3'
AATTTTGTAATCCAGAGGTTGATTGTCGAGCGGCCGCCACTGTGCTGGATATCAACCACTTTGTACAAGA
AAGCTGGGTCTAGATATCTCGAGTGCGGCCGCTTAATTCTCTCCATGGTCTTCTTCCACCCAAGCTACAA
TTTTCCCTTCCCATCCAGGGATGGCATCATCATCATGGAAAATCTCCTCTTTGACAGTGCCAAACTCAGG
ATCCAGTGCTTTGAAGTGATACCGGTGATTTCCTTCCCGATCAATAGCTGCTTTAAAATCCTTTAACGTC
ACCTCCTCCAACCTCTTTGGTATATTGACCATGAAGGGCGTAAGTGACCGGTCAGTGAAATAGAGCACTT
TAGTACAGGTGCTGCTGACAGTTGGAGAGCTCTGTGAGTGAGGCAACTTTGAGTTAGGGGGCCAGGACTC
CCGGTATTCACTACCTACTTGAGTTCTGGGTGACTTGACCCGAACCTTTCTTTCTTGTTTCTTCTGCGTC
TCCATAACATGCAGGCGCTCCATGAGGCTAGAAATGCCCTGCTCCAAGCTGTCAATAGTGTGGTGCTGAG
GATCGTGGCCACTGAAGCTGTTGCGCAGGCTGCGGAGAGCATCTCGAACAAGCTGCAGGTCGCTGGTCCC
TCTGTTGCTGACTGAAGTAGCTCCTTTTCCTGCCGTTGGAA
