>Addgene plasmid #61220 | pLenti-PGK-Blast-FLAG-hDIXDC1 WT | addgene partial sequence | sequence record 104824 | hPGK-F 5'-GTGTTCCGCATTCTGCAAG-3'
TGACCGAATCACCGACCTCTCTCCCCAGGGGGATCCACCGGTTCGTCGACTAGTTCCAGTGTGGTGGAAT
TCTGCAGATATCAACAAGTTTGTACAAAAAAGCAGGCTCCACCATGGATTACAAGGACGATGACGACAAA
CTCGGATCCATGGGAACCAATTCAGTAGACATGCTAGCCTGCCTGACCCGAGGGAACTTACTGGACGTCC
TGCAGGAGGGCTTCAATGAGCAACAGCTGCAGGCCTATGTGGCCTGGGTGAATGCACAGCTGAAGAAGAG
GCCAGCAGTGAAGCCTGTGCAGGACCTGCGACAAGATCTCCGGGATGGGGTGATCCTGGCATATCTCATC
GAGATTGTTGCAGGAGAAAAGCTGAGTGGGGTACAGCTGAGTCCCGGTAACCAACAGGAGATGAAGAATA
ATGTGGAGAAAGTGCTACAGTTTGTGGCCTCTAAAAAGATTCGTATGCACCAGACTTCGGCTAAAGATAT
TGTGGATGGAAACCTGAAGTCTATCATGAGGCTGGTCCTTGCCTTGGCAGCTCATTTCAAACCTGGCTCC
AGCAGGACGGTGAACCAAGGACGGGACTCCAGAGCCCCTCTGCAAAGTCACCGACCACACTGTGCCACTG
CTGTTGCCCAGGGAGCAGCTGCTGCTCTGGCCGATGTGTGTCATGACATGTCCCGATCAGGACGGGATGT
CTTTCGATATAGACAGAGGAACAGCAGCATGGATGAGGAAATTGAGAATCCATACTGGAGTGTGCGGGCC
CTAGTGCAGCAGTACGAAGGGCAACAAAGGTCCCCGTCTGAATCCAGCTGCTCCAGCCTGACTTCACCCA
GTCCAATCCACAGTGCAAAGAGCGAGTCCATTATAACC
